Addgene plasmid #34189: KHBD00027
Depositing lab: Bart Deplancke. Depositing organization: Swiss Federal Institute of Technology (EPFL). Publication: Automated protein-DNA interaction screening of Drosophila regulatory elements. Korneel Hens, Jean-Daniel Feuz, Alina Isakova, Antonina Lagovitina, Andreas Massouras, Julien Bryois, Patrick Callaerts, Susan E. Celniker, Bart Deplancke. Nat Methods. 2011 Oct 30;8(12):1065-70. 10.1038/nmeth.1763 PubMed 22037703.
Backbone
  Vector backbone: pDONR221
  Backbone manufacturer: Invitrogen
  Backbone size w/o insert (bp): 2536
  Vector type: Gateway Donor Vector
Growth in bacteria
  Bacterial resistance: Kanamycin, 50 μg/mL
  Growth temperature: 37°C
  Growth strain: DH5alpha
  Copy number: High Copy
Gene/Insert
  Gene/Insert name: CG7959 (alt names: FBgn0013753; Bgb; Big brother)
  Species: D. melanogaster (fly)
  Insert size (bp): 639
  Entrez Gene: Bgb (a.k.a. Dmel_CG7959, CG7959, Dmel\CG7959, bgb, en(lz)D/9, rpbeta2)
  Cloning method: Gateway Cloning
  Sequencing primers: 5′ M13F; 3′ M13R
Terms and licenses: Academic/Nonprofit Terms; Industry Terms: Not Available to Industry
Depositor comments: Please note that the ORFs in this collection were cloned open-ended (without a stop codon).
How to cite: KHBD00027 was a gift from Bart Deplancke (Addgene plasmid # 34189 ; http://n2t.net/addgene:34189 ; RRID:Addgene_34189)
