[The description below was written by a language model from this plasmid's Addgene catalogue record.]
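Description:
KHBD00027 is a Gateway entry clone built in the pDONR221 backbone, carrying the open reading frame of the Drosophila melanogaster gene CG7959, also known as Big brother (Bgb). The insert is recorded as 639 bp in a backbone of about 2.5 kb without insert. The plasmid is maintained at high copy in standard E. coli cloning strains and is selected with kanamycin. Although the repository classes the vector type as a Gateway donor vector, the ORF was introduced by Gateway cloning. In such a product the gene normally replaces the donor cassette and is flanked by attL recombination sites, but no feature table is provided, so these sites are inferred from the backbone rather than documented in the record. M13 forward and reverse priming sites on either side of the insert are listed for sequence verification.

The plasmid carries no stated promoter, tag or reporter for the insert, which is consistent with an entry clone that serves as a shuttle rather than an expression construct. The depositor notes that ORFs in this collection were cloned open-ended, without a stop codon. After an LR recombination into a destination vector, the coding sequence can therefore read through into a C-terminal fusion partner, while N-terminal fusions would rely on a stop codon supplied by the destination vector. The clone belongs to a Drosophila ORF collection associated with work on automated protein-DNA interaction screening of fly regulatory elements. Its apparent use is as a source for moving the Bgb coding sequence into vectors for such interaction assays or other expression formats. The record does not specify which destination vectors were used.
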