>Addgene plasmid #34189 | KHBD00027 | depositor partial sequence | sequence record 40756 | KHBD00027 sequence 639 bps
ATGATGAACGAGGCGGCACTTGCCAATATGATACCCTACGACACCATCGGATTGTATGAACAGCCAAAGC
CGCGCTTCATCTTCAAGATGCCTCGTGTGGTCCCGGACCAGAAGTCCAAGTTCGAGAGCGACGAACTTTT
CCGGAGGCTCAGTCGGGAGAGCGAGGTTCGGTACACGGGCTATCGGGAACGAAGCATCGAGGAGCGGCAG
GTGCGCTTCATGAACGGATGTCGCGAAGGACACACGGAGGCCAGCTTCGTGGCATCGGGCACCAATCTGC
AGCTGGTGTTCAACGCCAACCAGAACCCGTACCTGCACGACAAGGAGTGCGACTTTGACAAGGAGCACGG
CAAGGTGCACATCAAGTCCTACTTTATCATGAACGGGGTTTGTGTCCGGTTCCGTGGATGGATAGACCTG
GAACGACTGGACGGAGTTGGCTGTCTGGAGTATGACGAGCGGCGCGCCATGCACGAGGACGCCATTCTGC
GGGATCAGATCGATCGCTACAACCAGCGACTGCGTGAGTTCGAGGACACTAAGCGCGCCTACCGTGACAA
TCGACAGGACGAGATGGAGGCAGTGCGACGGGGCGTGGCCTCCGGAGGCATTGGCGTTGGCGCCAGCATG
TGGCGTCGT
