>Addgene plasmid #34189 | KHBD00027 | addgene partial sequence | sequence record 41660 | M13-Rev 5'-CAGGAAACAGCTATGACC-3'
CAATAATGATTTTATTTTGACTGATAGTGACCTGTTCGTTGCAACAAATTGATAAGCAATGCTTTCTTAT
AATGCCAACTTTGTACAAGAAAGTTGGCAAACGACGCCACATGCTGGCGCCAACGCCAATGCCTCCGGAG
GCCACGCCCCGTCGCACTGCCTCCATCTCGTCCTGTCGATTGTCACGGTAGGCGCGCTTAGTGTCCTCGA
ACTCACGCAGTCGCTGGTTGTAGCGATCGATCTGATCCCGCAGAATGGCGTCCTCGTGCATGGCGCGCCG
CTCGTCATACTCCAGACAGCCAACTCCGTCCAGTCGTTCCAGGTCTATCCATCCACGGAACCGGACACAA
ACCCCGTTCATGATAAAGTAGGACTTGATGTGCACCTTGCCGTGCTCCTTGTCAAAGTCGCACTCCTTGT
CGTGCAGGTACGGGTTCTGGTTGGCGTTGAACACCAGCTGCAGATTGGTGCCCGATGCCACGAAGCTGGC
CTCCGTGTGTCCTTCGCGACATCCGTTCATGAAGCGCACCTGCCGCTCCTCGATGCTTCGTTCCCGATAG
CCCGTGTACCGAACCTCGCTCTCCCGACTGAGCCTCCGGAAAAGTTCGTCGCTCTCGAACTTGGACTTCT
GGTCCGGGACCACACGAGGCATCTTGAAGATGAAGCGCGGCTTTGGCTGTTCATACAATCCGATGGTGTC
GTAGGGTATCATATTGGCAAGTGCCGCCTCGTTCATCATG
